>Addgene plasmid #91270 | pHH0103_FUT8-1/1 | addgene full sequence | sequence record 191064 | Addgene NGS Result
ATAAAAATAGGCGTATCACGAGGCCCTTTCGTCTTCAAGAATTCCCGACACCATCGAATGGTGCAAAACC
TTTCGCGGTATGGCATGATAGCGCCCGGAAGAGAGTCAATTCAGGGTGGTGAATGTGAAACCAGTAACGT
TATACGATGTCGCAGAGTATGCCGGTGTCTCTTATCAGACCGTTTCCCGCGTGGTGAACCAGGCCAGCCA
CGTTTCTGCGAAAACGCGGGAAAAAGTGGAAGCGGCGATGGCGGAGCTGAATTACATTCCCAACCGCGTG
GCACAACAACTGGCGGGCAAACAGTCGTTGCTGATTGGCGTTGCCACCTCCAGTCTGGCCCTGCACGCGC
CGTCGCAAATTGTCGCGGCGATTAAATCTCGCGCCGATCAACTGGGTGCCAGCGTGGTGGTGTCGATGGT
AGAACGAAGCGGCGTCGAAGCCTGTAAAGCGGCGGTGCACAATCTTCTCGCGCAACGCGTCAGTGGGCTG
ATCATTAACTATCCGCTGGATGACCAGGATGCCATTGCTGTGGAAGCTGCCTGCACTAATGTTCCGGCGT
TATTTCTTGATGTCTCTGACCAGACACCCATCAACAGTATTATTTTCTCCCATGAAGACGGTACGCGACT
GGGCGTGGAGCATCTGGTCGCATTGGGTCACCAGCAAATCGCGCTGTTAGCGGGCCCATTAAGTTCTGTC
TCGGCGCGTCTGCGTCTGGCTGGCTGGCATAAATATCTCACTCGCAATCAAATTCAGCCGATAGCGGAAC
GGGAAGGCGACTGGAGTGCCATGTCCGGTTTTCAACAAACCATGCAAATGCTGAATGAGGGCATCGTTCC
CACTGCGATGCTGGTTGCCAACGATCAGATGGCGCTGGGCGCAATGCGCGCCATTACCGAGTCCGGGCTG
CGCGTTGGTGCGGATATCTCGGTAGTGGGATACGACGATACCGAAGACAGCTCATGTTATATCCCGCCGT
TAACCACCATCAAACAGGATTTTCGCCTGCTGGGGCAAACCAGCGTGGACCGCTTGCTGCAACTCTCTCA
GGGCCAGGCGGTGAAGGGCAATCAGCTGTTGCCCGTCTCACTGGTGAAAAGAAAAACCACCCTGGCGCCC
AATACGCAAACCGCCTCTCCCCGCGCGTTGGCCGATTCATTAATGCAGCTGGCACGACAGGTTTCCCGAC
TGGAAAGCGGGCAGTGAGCGCAACGCAATTAATGTAAGTTAGCTCACTCATTAGGCACAATTCTCATGTT
TGACAGCTTATCATCGACTGCACGGTGCACCAATGCTTCTGGCGTCAGGCAGCCATCGGAAGCTGTGGTA
TGGCTGTGCAGGTCGTAAATCACTGCATAATTCGTGTCGCTCAAGGCGCACTCCCGTTCTGGATAATGTT
TTTTGCGCCGACATCATAACGGTTCTGGCAAATATTCTGAAATGAGCTGTTGACAATTAATCATCGGCTC
GTATAATGTGTGGAATTGTGAGCGGATAACAATTTCACACAGGAAACAGCCAGTCCGTTTAGGTGTTTTC
ACGAGCACTTCACCAACAAGGACCATAGATTATGAAAATCGAAGAACACCATCACCATCACCATTCCAGC
GGTAAGCTTATGTCCCCTATACTAGGTTATTGGAAAATTAAGGGCCTTGTGCAACCCACTCGACTTCTTT
TGGAATATCTTGAAGAAAAATATGAAGAGCATTTGTATGAGCGCGATGAAGGTGATAAATGGCGAAACAA
AAAGTTTGAATTGGGTTTGGAGTTTCCCAATCTTCCTTATTATATTGATGGTGATGTTAAATTAACACAG
TCTATGGCCATCATACGTTATATAGCTGACAAGCACAACATGTTGGGTGGTTGTCCAAAAGAGCGTGCAG
AGATTTCAATGCTTGAAGGAGCGGTTTTGGATATTAGATACGGTGTTTCGAGAATTGCATATAGTAAAGA
CTTTGAAACTCTCAAAGTTGATTTTCTTAGCAAGCTACCTGAAATGCTGAAAATGTTCGAAGATCGTTTA
TGTCATAAAACATATTTAAATGGTGATCATGTAACCCATCCTGACTTCATGTTGTATGACGCTCTTGATG
TTGTTTTATACATGGACCCAATGTGCCTGGATGCGTTCCCAAAATTAGTTTGTTTTAAAAAACGTATTGA
AGCTATCCCACAAATTGATAAGTACTTGAAATCCAGCAAGTATATAGCATGGCCTTTGCAGGGCTGGCAA
GCCACGTTTGGTGGTGGCGACCATCCTCCAAAATCGGATCTGGAAGTTCTGTTCCAGGGGCCCCTGTCCA
GCGGTCTGGTTCCGCGTGGTTCCGGTACCGCGGCCCAGCCGGCCCACAATCAGATCGCTATTTATGCACA
TCAGCCGCGCACCGCAGACGAAATCCCGATGGAACCGGGTGACATTATTGGCGTGGCAGGCAACCATTGG
GATGGCTATAGCAAAGGTGTGAATCGTAAACTGGGCCGCACCGGTCTGTATCCGTCTTACAAAGTTCGTG
AAAAAATTGCGGCCGCATA
[142 nt withheld, positions 2540-2681]
C
[98 nt withheld, positions 2683-2780]
AGTTTGTACTGGTGACGAAACTCAGTGTCTAGCTAGAGTGGC
[149 nt withheld, positions 2823-2971]
T
[41 nt withheld, positions 2973-3013]
T
[62 nt withheld, positions 3015-3076]
A
[35 nt withheld, positions 3078-3112]
CCTCCCTCAATCGGTTGAATGTCGCCCTTTTGTCTTTGGCGCTGGTAAACCATATGAA
[86 nt withheld, positions 3171-3256]
T
[54 nt withheld, positions 3258-3311]
CTAGCGCCGCCCTATACCTTGTCTGCCTCCCCGCGTTGCGTCGCGGTGCATGGAGCCGGGCCACCTCGAC
CTGAATGGAAGCCGGCGGCACCTCGCTAACGGATTCACCACTCCAAGAATTGGAGCCAATCAATTCTTGC
GGAGAACTGTGAATGCGCAAACCAACCCTTGGCAGAACATATCCATCGCGTCCGCCATCTCCAGCAGCCG
CACGCGGCGCATCTCGGGCAGCGTTGGGTCCTGGCCACGGGTGCGCATGATCGTGCTCCTGTCGTTGAGG
ACCCGGCTAGGCTGGCGGGGTTGCCTTACTGGTTAGCAGAATGAATCACCGATACGCGAGCGAACGTGAA
GCGACTGCTGCTGCAAAACGTCTGCGACCTGAGCAACAACATGAATGGTCTTCGGTTTCCGTGTTTCGTA
AAGTCTGGAAACGCGGAAGTCAGCGCCCTGCACCATTATGTTCCGGATCTGCATCGCAGGATGCTGCTGG
CTACCCTGTGGAACACCTACATCTGTATTAACGAAGCGCTGGCATTGACCCTGAGTGATTTTTCTCTGGT
CCCGCCGCATCCATACCGCCAGTTGTTTACCCTCACAACGTTCCAGTAACCGGGCATGTTCATCATCAGT
AACCCGTATCGTGAGCATCCTCTCTCGTTTCATCGGTATCATTACCCCCATGAACAGAAATCCCCCTTAC
ACGGAGGCATCAGTGACCAAACAGGAAAAAACCGCCCTTAACATGGCCCGCTTTATCAGAAGCCAGACAT
TAACGCTTCTGGAGAAACTCAACGAGCTGGACGCGGATGAACAGGCAGACATCTGTGAATCGCTTCACGA
CCACGCTGATGAGCTTTACCGCAGGATCCGCGAAATTGTAAGCGTTAATATTTTGTTAAAATTCGCGTTA
AATTTTTGTTAAATCAGCTCATTTTTTAACCAATAGGCCGAAATCGGCAAAATCCCTTATAAATCAAAAG
AATAGACCGAGATAGGGT
[37 nt withheld, positions 4310-4346]
AAAGAACGTGGACTCCAACGTCAAAGG
[49 nt withheld, positions 4374-4422]
T
[91 nt withheld, positions 4424-4514]
G
[124 nt withheld, positions 4516-4639]
CGCGGATCCTGCCTCGCGCGTTTCGGTGATGACGGTGAAAACCTCTGACACATGCAGCTCCCGGAGACGG
TCACAGCTTGTCTGTAAGCGGATGCCGGGAGCAGACAAGCCCGTCAGGGCGCGTCAGCGGGTGTTGGCGG
GTGTCGGGGCGCAGCCATGACCCAGTCACGTAGCGATAGCGGAGTGTATACTGGCTTAACTATGCGGCAT
CAGAGCAGATTGTACTGAGAGTGCACCATATGCGGTGTGAAATACCGCACAGATGCGTAAGGAGAAAATA
CCGCATCAGGCGCTCTTCCGCTTCCTCGCTCACTGACTCGCTGCGCTCGGTCGTTCGGCTGCGGCGAGCG
GTATCAGCTCACTCAAAGGCGGTAATACGGTTATCCACAGAATCAGGGGATAACGCAGGAAAGAACATGT
GAGCAAAAGGCCAGCAAAAGGCCAGGAACCGTAAAAAGGCCGCGTTGCTGGCGTTTTTCCATAGGCTCCG
CCCCCCTGACGAGCATCACAAAAATCGACGCTCAAGTCAGAGGTGGCGAAACCCGACAGGACTATAAAGA
TACCAGGGTTTCCCCCTGGAAGCTCCCTCGTGCGCTCTCCTGTTCCGACCCTGCCGCTTACCGGATACCT
GTCCGCCTTTCTCCCTTCGGGAAGCGTGGCGCTTTCTCATAGCTCACGCTGTAGGTATCTCAGTTCGGTG
TAGGTCGTTCGCTCCAAGCTGGGCTGTGTGCACGAACCCCCCGTTCAGCCCGACCGCTGCGCCTTATCCG
GTAACTATCGTCTTGAGTCCAACCCGGTAAGACACGACTTATCGCCACTGGCAGCAGCCACTGGTAACAG
GATTAGCAGAGCGAGGTATGTAGGCGGTGCTACAGAGTTCTTGAAGTGGTGGCCTAACTACGGCTACACT
AGAAGGACAGTATTTGGTATCTGCGCTCTGCTGAAGCCAGTTACCTTCGGAAAAAGAGTTGGTAGCTCTT
GATCCGGCAAACAAACCACCGCTGGTAGCGGTGGTTTTTTTGTTTGCAAGCAGCAGATTACGCGCAGAAA
AAAAGGATCTCAAGAAGATCCTTTGATCTTTTCTACGGGGTCTGACGCTCAGTGGAACGAAAACTCACGT
TAAGGGATTTTGGTCATGAGATTATCAAAAAGGATCTTCACCTAGATCCTTTTAAATTAAAAATGAAGTT
TTAAATCAATCTAAAGTATATATGAGTAAACTTGGTCTGACAGTTACCAATGCTTAATCAGTGAGGCACC
TATCTCAGCGATCTGTCTATTTCGTTCATCCATAGTTGCCTGACTCCCCGTCGTGTAGATAACTACGATA
CGGGAGGGCTTACCATCTGGCCCCAGTGCTGCAATGATACCGCGAGACCCACGCTCACCGGCTCCAGATT
TATCAGCAATAAACCAGCCAGCCGGAAGGGCCGAGCGCAGAAGTGGTCCTGCAACTTTATCCGCCTCCAT
CCAGTCTATTAATTGTTGCCGGGAAGCTAGAGTAAGTAGTTCGCCAGTTAATAGTTTGCGCAACGTTGTT
GCCATTGCTGCAGGCATCGTGGTGTCACGCTCGTCGTTTGGTATGGCTTCATTCAGCTCCGGTTCCCAAC
GATCAAGGCGAGTTACATGATCCCCCATGTTGTGCAAAAAAGCGGTTAGCTCCTTCGGTCCTCCGATCGT
TGTCAGAAGTAAGTTGGCCGCAGTGTTATCACTCATGGTTATGGCAGCACTGCATAATTCTCTTACTGTC
ATGCCATCCGTAAGATGCTTTTCTGTGACTGGTGAGTACTCAACCAAGTCATTCTGAGAATAGTGTATGC
GGCGACCGAGTTGCTCTTGCCCGGCGTCAACACGGGATAATACCGCGCCACATAGCAGAACTTTAAAAGT
GCTCATCATTGGAAAACGTTCTTCGGGGCGAAAACTCTCAAGGATCTTACCGCTGTTGAGATCCAGTTCG
ATGTAACCCACTCGTGCACCCAACTGATCTTCAGCATCTTTTACTTTCACCAGCGTTTCTGGGTGAGCAA
AAACAGGAAGGCAAAATGCCGCAAAAAAGGGAATAAGGGCGACACGGAAATGTTGAATACTCATACTCTT
CCTTTTTCAATATTATTGAAGCATTTATCAGGGTTATTGTCTCATGAGCGGATACATATTTGAATGTATT
TAGAAAAATAAACAAATAGGGGTTCCGCGCACATTTCCCCGAAAAGTGCCACCTGACGTCTAAGAAACCA
TTATTATCATGACATTAACCT
Features (pLannotate 1.2.2; 21 found; start..end, strand, type, name):
     47..124     +  promoter       lacIq promoter: lacI (mutant); In the lacIq allele, a single base change in the promoter boosts expression of the lacI gene about 10-fold.
    125..1207    +  CDS            lacI: lac repressor; lacI; The lac repressor binds to the lac operator to inhibit transcription in E. coli. This inhibition can be relieved by adding lactose or isopropyl-β-D-thiogalactopyranoside (IPTG).
   1220..1241    +  protein_bind   CAP binding site: CAP binding activates transcription in the presence of cAMP. E. coli catabolite activator protein
   1260..1277    +  promoter       tet promoter (fragment): E. coli promoter for tetracycline efflux protein gene
   1450..1478    +  promoter       tac promoter: strong E. coli promoter; hybrid between the trp and lac UV5 promoters
   1486..1502    +  protein_bind   lac operator: The lac repressor binds to the lac operator to inhibit transcription in E. coli. This inhibition can be relieved by adding lactose or isopropyl-β-D-thiogalactopyranoside (IPTG). lac repressor encoded by lacI
   1587..1604    +  CDS            6xHis: 6xHis affinity tag
   1620..2273    +  CDS            GST26_SCHJA: Experimental evidence at protein level: Swiss-Prot protein existence level 1. GST isoenzymes appear to play a central role in the parasite detoxification system. Other functions are also suspected including a role in increasing the solubility of haematin in the parasite gut. From Schistosoma japonicum (Blood fluke).
   2346..2528    +  CDS            FUT8 (fragment): FUT8_HUMAN - Experimental evidence at protein level: Swiss-Prot protein existence level 1. Catalyzes the addition of fucose in alpha 1-6 linkage to the first GlcNAc residue, next to the peptide chains in N-glycans. From Homo sapiens (Human).
   2544..2591    +  terminator     fd terminator (sequence withheld): central terminator from bacteriophage fd (Otsuka and Kunisawa, 1982)
   2596..2808    +  CDS            M13 gene III (fragment) (sequence partly withheld): pIII; III; minor coat protein
   2823..3293    +  CDS            M13 gene III (fragment) (sequence partly withheld): pIII; III; minor coat protein
   3315..3385    +  CDS            TcR (fragment): tetracycline efflux protein; tet; confers resistance to tetracycline
   3627..4007    -  CDS            YPB1_ECOLX: Protein predicted: Swiss-Prot protein existence level 4. From Escherichia coli.
   4024..4175    +  CDS            rop (fragment): Rop protein, which maintains plasmids at low copy number; rop
   4211..4639    -  rep_origin     f1 ori (sequence partly withheld): f1 bacteriophage origin of replication; arrow indicates direction of (+) strand synthesis
   4648..4687    +  CDS            rop (fragment): Rop protein, which maintains plasmids at low copy number; rop
   4789..4929    +  misc_feature   bom: basis of mobility region from pBR322
   5115..5702    -  rep_origin     ori: high-copy-number ColE1/pMB1/pBR322/pUC origin of replication
   5873..6733    -  CDS            AmpR: β-lactamase; bla; confers resistance to ampicillin, carbenicillin, and related antibiotics
   6734..6838    -  promoter       AmpR promoter: bla
