[The description below was written by a language model from this plasmid's Addgene catalogue record and pLannotate feature annotations shown in this document.]
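Description:
pHH0103_FUT8-1/1 is a 6.9 kb bacterial expression plasmid built on the pHH0103 backbone for producing and purifying the single SH3 domain of human FUT8, the alpha-1,6-fucosyltransferase that core-fucosylates N-glycans. It belongs to a collection of constructs covering the human SH3 domain family. The 195 bp insert was placed between SfiI and NotI sites, and the annotation detects it as a FUT8 fragment of about 180 bp lying downstream of, and apparently fused to, an N-terminal 6xHis tag and Schistosoma japonicum glutathione S-transferase. The expected product is therefore a His-GST-SH3 fusion that can be captured by either nickel or glutathione affinity.

Expression is driven by the hybrid tac promoter with an adjacent lac operator. The plasmid carries its own lacI gene under the up-mutated lacIq promoter, which supplies enough repressor to keep the cassette off until it is induced with IPTG. An fd phage terminator follows the insert.

Downstream of the terminator are two fragments of M13 gene III, which suggest the backbone derives from a phage-display phagemid. They sit after the terminator and are not part of the intended fusion. An f1 origin, which would permit single-stranded DNA production with helper phage, interrupts a fragmented rop gene. Short tetracycline resistance gene and promoter fragments and the bom region point to pBR322 ancestry.

The plasmid replicates from a ColE1/pMB1-type origin, and the catalogue lists it as low copy. Selection is by ampicillin resistance from the bla gene under its native promoter.
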