Addgene plasmid #91270: pHH0103_FUT8-1/1
Purpose: Protein expression and purification of human SH3 domain construct FUT8-1/1
Depositing lab: Sachdev Sidhu. Depositing organization: University of Toronto. Publication: Comprehensive Analysis of the Human SH3 Domain Family Reveals a Wide Variety of Non-canonical Specificities. Teyra J, Huang H, Jain S, Guan X, Dong A, Liu Y, Tempel W, Min J, Tong Y, Kim PM, Bader GD, Sidhu SS. Structure. 2017 Oct 3;25(10):1598-1610.e3. doi: 10.1016/j.str.2017.07.017. Epub 2017 Sep 7. PubMed 28890361.
Backbone
  Vector backbone: pHH0103
  Vector type: Bacterial Expression
Growth in bacteria
  Bacterial resistance: Ampicillin, 100 μg/mL
  Growth temperature: 37°C
  Growth strain: DH5alpha
  Copy number: Low Copy
Gene/Insert
  Gene/Insert name: FUT8-1/1
  Species: H. sapiens (human)
  Insert size (bp): 195
  Entrez Gene: FUT8 (a.k.a. CDGF, CDGF1)
  Cloning method: Restriction Enzyme; 5′ cloning site Sfi1 (unknown if destroyed); 3′ cloning site Not1 (unknown if destroyed)
Terms and licenses: Academic/Nonprofit Terms; Industry Terms: Not Available to Industry
How to cite: pHH0103_FUT8-1/1 was a gift from Sachdev Sidhu (Addgene plasmid # 91270 ; http://n2t.net/addgene:91270 ; RRID:Addgene_91270)
