>Addgene plasmid #91270 | pHH0103_FUT8-1/1 | depositor partial sequence | sequence record 175758 | insert sequence
GGCCCAGCCGGCCCACAATCAGATCGCTATTTATGCACATCAGCCGCGCACCGCAGACGAAATCCCGATG
GAACCGGGTGACATTATTGGCGTGGCAGGCAACCATTGGGATGGCTATAGCAAAGGTGTGAATCGTAAAC
TGGGCCGCACCGGTCTGTATCCGTCTTACAAAGTTCGTGAAAAAATTGCGGCCGC
